>Addgene plasmid #68240 | pDGB3_omega1R | depositor full sequence | sequence record 128438 | pDGB3_omega1R sequence 7299 bps
TAACGAATTCGGTCTCAGGAGAGCGTGAGACGCAGCTGGCACGACAGGTTTCCCGACTGGAAAGCGGGCA
GTGAGCGCAACGCAATTAATGTGAGTTAGCTCACTCATTAGGCACCCCAGGCTTTACACTATATGCTTCC
GGCTCGTATGTTGTGTGGAATTGTGAGCGGATAACAATTTCACACAGGAAACAGCTATGACCATGATTAC
GCCAAGCTTGCATGCCTGCAGGTCGACTCTAGAGGATCCCCGGGTACCGAGCTCGAATTCACTGGCCGTC
GTTTTACAACGTCGTGACTGGGAAAACCCTGGCGTTACCCAACTTAATCGCCTTGCAGCACATCCCCCTT
TCGCCAGCTGGCGTAATAGCGAAGAGGCCTGCGCCGATCGCCCTTCCCAACAGTTGCGCAGCCTGAATGG
CGAATGGCGCCTGATGCGGTATTTTCTCCTTACGCATCTGTGCGGTATTTCACACCGCATATGGTGCACT
CTCAGTACAATCTGCTCTGATGCCGCATAGTTAAGCCAGCCCCGACACCCGCCAACACCCGCTGACGCGC
CCTGACGGGCTTGTCTGCTCCCGGCATCCGCTTACAGACAAGCTGTGCGTCTCACTCCGTCATGAGACCG
AATTCTGACAGGATATATTGGCGGGTAAACCTAAGAGAAAAGAGCGTTTATTAGAATAATCGGATATTTA
AAAGGGCGTGAAAAGGTTTATCCGTTCGTCCATTTGTATGTGCATGCCAACCACAGGGTTCCCCTCGGGA
TCAAAGTACTTTGATCCAACCCCTCCGCTGCTATAGTGCAGTCGGCTTCTGACGTTCAGTGCAGCCGTCA
TCTGAAAACGACATGTCGCACAAGTCCTAAGTTACGCGACAGGCTGCCGCCCTGCCCTTTTCCTGGCGTT
TTCTTGTCGCGTGTTTTAGTCGCATAAAGTAGAATACTTGCGACTAGAACCGGAGACATTACGCCATGAA
CAAGAGCGCCGCCGCTGGCCTGCTGGGCTATGCCCGCGTCAGCACCGACGACCAGGACTTGACCAACCAA
CGGGCCGAACTGCACGCGGCCGGCTGCACCAAGCTGTTTTCCGAGAAGATCACCGGCACCAGGCGCGACC
GCCCGGAGCTGGCCAGGATGCTTGACCACCTACGCCCTGGCGACGTTGTGACAGTGACCAGGCTAGACCG
CCTGGCCCGCAGCACCCGCGACCTACTGGACATTGCCGAGCGCATCCAGGAGGCCGGCGCGGGCCTGCGT
AGCCTGGCAGAGCCGTGGGCCGACACCACCACGCCGGCCGGCCGCATGGTGTTGACCGTGTTCGCCGGCA
TTGCCGAGTTCGAGCGTTCCCTAATCATCGACCGCACCCGGAGCGGGCGCGAGGCCGCCAAGGCCCGAGG
CGTGAAGTTTGGCCCCCGCCCTACCCTCACCCCGGCACAGATCGCGCACGCCCGCGAGCTGATCGACCAG
GAAGGCCGCACCGTGAAAGAGGCGGCTGCACTGCTTGGCGTGCATCGCTCGACCCTGTACCGCGCACTTG
AGCGCAGCGAGGAAGTGACGCCCACCGAGGCCAGGCGGCGCGGTGCCTTCCGTGAGGACGCATTGACCGA
GGCCGACGCCCTGGCGGCCGCCGAGAATGAACGCCAAGAGGAACAAGCATGAAACCGCACCAGGACGGCC
AGGACGAACCGTTTTTCATTACCGAAGAGATCGAGGCGGAGATGATCGCGGCCGGGTACGTGTTCGAGCC
GCCCGCGCACCTCTCAACCGTGCGGCTGCATGAAATCCTGGCCGGTTTGTCTGATGCCAAGCTGGCGGCC
TGGCCGGCCAGCTTGGCCGCTGAAGAAACCGAGCGCCGCCGTCTAAAAAGGTGATGTGTATTTGAGTAAA
ACAGCTTGCGTCATGCGGTCGCTGCGTATATGATGCGATGAGTAAATAAACAAATACGCAAGGGGAACGC
ATGAAGGTTATCGCTGTACTTAACCAGAAAGGCGGGTCAGGCAAGACGACCATCGCAACCCATCTAGCCC
GCGCCCTGCAACTCGCCGGGGCCGATGTTCTGTTAGTCGATTCCGATCCCCAGGGCAGTGCCCGCGATTG
GGCGGCCGTGCGGGAAGATCAACCGCTAACCGTTGTCGGCATCGACCGCCCGACGATTGACCGCGACGTG
AAGGCCATCGGCCGGCGCGACTTCGTAGTGATCGACGGAGCGCCCCAGGCGGCGGACTTGGCTGTGTCCG
CGATCAAGGCAGCCGACTTCGTGCTGATTCCGGTGCAGCCAAGCCCTTACGACATATGGGCCACCGCCGA
CCTGGTGGAGCTGGTTAAGCAGCGCATTGAGGTCACGGATGGAAGGCTACAAGCGGCCTTTGTCGTGTCG
CGGGCGATCAAAGGCACGCGCATCGGCGGTGAGGTTGCCGAGGCGCTGGCCGGGTACGAGCTGCCCATTC
TTGAGTCCCGTATCACGCAGCGCGTGAGCTACCCAGGCACTGCCGCCGCCGGCACAACCGTTCTTGAATC
AGAACCCGAGGGCGACGCTGCCCGCGAGGTCCAGGCGCTGGCCGCTGAAATTAAATCAAAACTCATTTGA
GTTAATGAGGTAAAGAGAAAATGAGCAAAAGCACAAACACGCTAAGTGCCGGCCGTCCGAGCGCACGCAG
CAGCAAGGCTGCAACGTTGGCCAGCCTGGCAGACACGCCAGCCATGAAGCGGGTCAACTTTCAGTTGCCG
GCGGAGGATCACACCAAGCTGAAGATGTACGCGGTACGCCAAGGCAAGACCATTACCGAGCTGCTATCTG
AATACATCGCGCAGCTACCAGAGTAAATGAGCAAATGAATAAATGAGTAGATGAATTTTAGCGGCTAAAG
GAGGCGGCATGGAAAATCAAGAACAACCAGGCACCGACGCCGTGGAATGCCCCATGTGTGGAGGAACGGG
CGGTTGGCCAGGCGTAAGCGGCTGGGTTGTCTGCCGGCCCTGCAATGGCACTGGAACCCCCAAGCCCGAG
GAATCGGCGTGACGGTCGCAAACCATCCGGCCCGGTACAAATCGGCGCGGCGCTGGGTGATGACCTGGTG
GAGAAGTTGAAGGCCGCGCAGGCCGCCCAGCGGCAACGCATCGAGGCAGAAGCACGCCCCGGTGAATCGT
GGCAAGCGGCCGCTGATCGAATCCGCAAAGAATCCCGGCAACCGCCGGCAGCCGGTGCGCCGTCGATTAG
GAAGCCGCCCAAGGGCGACGAGCAACCAGATTTTTTCGTTCCGATGCTCTATGACGTGGGCACCCGCGAT
AGTCGCAGCATCATGGACGTGGCCGTTTTCCGTCTGTCGAAGCGTGACCGACGAGCTGGCGAGGTGATCC
GCTACGAGCTTCCAGACGGGCACGTAGAGGTTTCCGCAGGGCCGGCCGGCATGGCCAGTGTGTGGGATTA
CGACCTGGTACTGATGGCGGTTTCCCATCTAACCGAATCCATGAACCGATACCGGGAAGGGAAGGGAGAC
AAGCCCGGCCGCGTGTTCCGTCCACACGTTGCGGACGTACTCAAGTTCTGCCGGCGAGCCGATGGCGGAA
AGCAGAAAGACGACCTGGTAGAAACCTGCATTCGGTTAAACACCACGCACGTTGCCATGCAGCGTACGAA
GAAGGCCAAGAACGGCCGCCTGGTGACGGTATCCGAGGGTGAAGCCTTGATTAGCCGCTACAAGATCGTA
AAGAGCGAAACCGGGCGGCCGGAGTACATCGAGATCGAGCTAGCTGATTGGATGTACCGCGAGATCACAG
AAGGCAAGAACCCGGACGTGCTGACGGTTCACCCCGATTACTTTTTGATCGATCCCGGCATCGGCCGTTT
TCTCTACCGCCTGGCACGCCGCGCCGCAGGCAAGGCAGAAGCCAGATGGTTGTTCAAGACGATCTACGAA
CGCAGTGGCAGCGCCGGAGAGTTCAAGAAGTTCTGTTTCACCGTGCGCAAGCTGATCGGGTCAAATGACC
TGCCGGAGTACGATTTGAAGGAGGAGGCGGGGCAGGCTGGCCCGATCCTAGTCATGCGCTACCGCAACCT
GATCGAGGGCGAAGCATCCGCCGGTTCCTAATGTACGGAGCAGATGCTAGGGCAAATTGCCCTAGCAGGG
GAAAAAGGTCGAAAAGGACTCTTTCCTGTGGATAGCACGTACATTGGGAACCCAAAGCCGTACATTGGGA
ACCGGAACCCGTACATTGGGAACCCAAAGCCGTACATTGGGAACCGGTCACACATGTAAGTGACTGATAT
AAAAGAGAAAAAAGGCGATTTTTCCGCCTAAAACTCTTTAAAACTTATTAAAACTCTTAAAACCCGCCTG
GCCTGTGCATAACTGTCTGGCCAGCGCACAGCCGAAGAGCTGCAAAAAGCGCCTACCCTTCGGTCGCTGC
GCTCCCTACGCCCCGCCGCTTCGCGTCGGCCTATCGCGGCCGCTGGCCGCTCAAAAATGGCTGGCCTACG
GCCAGGCAATCTACCAGGGCGCGGACAAGCCGCGCCGTCGCCACTCGACCGCCGGCGCCCACATCAAGGC
ACCCTGCCTCGCGCGTTTCGGTGATGACGGTGAAAACCTCTGACACATGCAGCTCCCGGTGACGGTCACA
GCTTGTCTGTAAGCGGATGCCGGGAGCAGACAAGCCCGTCAGGGCGCGTCAGCGGGTGTTGGCGGGTGTC
GGGGCGCAGCCATGACCCAGTCACGTAGCGATAGCGGAGTGTATACTGGCTTAACTATGCGGCATCAGAG
CAGATTGTACTGAGAGTGCACCATATGCGGTGTGAAATACCGCACAGATGCGTAAGGAGAAAATACCGCA
TCAGGCGCTCTTCCGCTTCCTCGCTCACTGACTCGCTGCGCTCGGTCGTTCGGCTGCGGCGAGCGGTATC
AGCTCACTCAAAGGCGGTAATACGGTTATCCACAGAATCAGGGGATAACGCAGGAAAGAACATGTGAGCA
AAAGGCCAGCAAAAGGCCAGGAACCGTAAAAAGGCCGCGTTGCTGGCGTTTTTCCATAGGCTCCGCCCCC
CTGACGAGCATCACAAAAATCGACGCTCAAGTCAGAGGTGGCGAAACCCGACAGGACTATAAAGATACCA
GGCGTTTCCCCCTGGAAGCTCCCTCGTGCGCTCTCCTGTTCCGACCCTGCCGCTTACCGGATACCTGTCC
GCCTTTCTCCCTTCGGGAAGCGTGGCGCTTTCTCATAGCTCACGCTGTAGGTATCTCAGTTCGGTGTAGG
TCGTTCGCTCCAAGCTGGGCTGTGTGCACGAACCCCCCGTTCAGCCCGACCGCTGCGCCTTATCCGGTAA
CTATCGTCTTGAGTCCAACCCGGTAAGACACGACTTATCGCCACTGGCAGCAGCCACTGGTAACAGGATT
AGCAGAGCGAGGTATGTAGGCGGTGCTACAGAGTTCTTGAAGTGGTGGCCTAACTACGGCTACACTAGAA
GGACAGTATTTGGTATCTGCGCTCTGCTGAAGCCAGTTACCTTCGGAAAAAGAGTTGGTAGCTCTTGATC
CGGCAAACAAACCACCGCTGGTAGCGGTGGTTTTTTTGTTTGCAAGCAGCAGATTACGCGCAGAAAAAAA
GGATCTCAAGAAGATCCTTTGATCTTTTCTACGGGGTCTGACGCTCAGTGGAACGAAAACTCACGTTAAG
GGATTTTGGTCATGCATTCTAGGTGATTATTTGCCGACTACCTTGGTGATCTCGCCTTTCACGTAGTGGA
CAAATTCTTCCAACTGATCTGCGCGCGAGGCCAAGCGATCTTCTTCTTGTCCAAGATAAGCCTGTCTAGC
TTCAAGTATGACGGGCTGATACTGGGCCGGCAGGCGCTCCATTGCCCAGTCGGCAGCGACATCCTTCGGC
GCGATTTTGCCGGTTACTGCGCTGTACCAAATGCGGGACAACGTAAGCACTACATTTCGCTCATCACCAG
CCCAGTCGGGCGGCGAGTTCCATAGCGTTAAGGTTTCATTTAGCGCCTCAAATAGATCCTGTTCAGGAAC
CGGATCAAAGAGTTCCTCCGCCGCTGGACCTACCAAGGCAACGCTATGTTCTCTTGCTTTTGTCAGCAAG
ATAGCCAGATCAATGTCGATCGTGGCTGGCTCGAAGATACCTGCAAGAATGTCATTGCGCTGCCATTCTC
CAAATTGCAGTTCGCGCTTAGCTGGATAACGCCACGGAATGATGTCGTCGTGCACAACAATGGTGACTTC
TACAGCGCGGAGAATCTCGCTCTCTCCAGGGGAAGCCGAAGTTTCCAAAAGGTCGTTGATCAAAGCTCGC
CGCGTTGTTTCATCAAGCCTTACGGTCACCGTAACCAGCAAATCAATATCACTGTGTGGCTTCAGGCCGC
CATCCACTGCGGAGCCGTACAAATGTACGGCCAGCAACGTCGGTTCGAGATGGCGCTCGATGACGCCAAC
TACCTCTGATAGTTGAGTCGATACTTCGGCGATCACCGCTTCCCTCATAATGTTTAACTTTGTTTTAGGG
CGACTGCCCTGCTGCGTAACATCGTTGCTGCTCCATAACATCAAACATCGACCCACGGCGTAACGCGCTT
GCTGCTTGGATGCCCGAGGCATAGACTGTACCCCAAAAAAACAGTCATAACAAGCCATGAAAACCGCCAC
TGCGCCGTTACCACCGCTGCGTTCGGTCAAGGTTCTGGACCAGTTGCGTGAGCGCATACGCTACTTGCAT
TACAGCTTACGAACCGAACAGGCTTATGTCCACTGGGTTCGTGCCTTCATCCGTTTCCACGGTGTGCGTC
ACCCGGCAACCTTGGGTAGCAGCGAAGTCGAGGCATTTCTGTCCTGGCTGGAACAGAACTTATTATTTCC
TTCCTCTTTTCTACAGTATTTAAAGATACCCCAAGAAGCTAATTATAACAAGACGAACTCCAATTCACTG
TTCCTTGCATTCTAAAACCTTAAATACCAGAAAACAGCTTTTTCAAAGTTGTTTTCAAAGTTGGCGTATA
ACATAGTATCGACGGAGCCGATTTTGAAACCGCGGTGATCACAGGCAGCAACGCTCTGTCATCGTTACAA
TCAACATGCTACCCTCCGCGAGATCATCCGTGTTTCAAACCCGGCAGCTTAGTTGCCGTTCTTCCGAATA
GCATCGGTAACATGAGCAAAGTCTGCCGCCTTACAACGGCTCTCCCGCTGACGCCGTCCCGGACTGATGG
GCTGCCTGTATCGAGTGGTGATTTTGTGCCGAGCTGCCGGTCGGGGAGCTGTTGGCTGGCTGGTGGCAGG
ATATATTGTGGTGTAAACA
Features (pLannotate 1.2.2; 19 found; start..end, strand, type, name):
     32..74      +  CDS            lacI (fragment): lac repressor; lacI; The lac repressor binds to the lac operator to inhibit transcription in E. coli. This inhibition can be relieved by adding lactose or isopropyl-β-D-thiogalactopyranoside (IPTG).
     87..108     +  protein_bind   CAP binding site: CAP binding activates transcription in the presence of cAMP. E. coli catabolite activator protein
    123..153     +  promoter       lac promoter: promoter for the E. coli lac operon
    161..177     +  protein_bind   lac operator: The lac repressor binds to the lac operator to inhibit transcription in E. coli. This inhibition can be relieved by adding lactose or isopropyl-β-D-thiogalactopyranoside (IPTG). lac repressor encoded by lacI
    214..270     -  misc_feature   MCS: pUC18/19 multiple cloning site
    267..424     +  CDS            lacZα (fragment): LacZα fragment of β-galactosidase; lacZ fragment
    430..529     -  misc_feature   bom (fragment): basis of mobility region from pBR322
    636..660     +  misc_feature   RB T-DNA repeat: right border repeat from nopaline C58 T-DNA
   1000..1401    +  CDS            Y4CG_SINFN (fragment): Protein inferred from homology: Swiss-Prot protein existence level 3. From Sinorhizobium fredii (strain NBRC 101917 / NGR234).
   1961..2590    +  CDS            pVS1 StaA: stability protein from the Pseudomonas plasmid pVS1 (Heeb et al., 2000)
   3023..4091    +  CDS            pVS1 RepA (fragment): replication protein from the Pseudomonas plasmid pVS1 (Heeb et al., 2000)
   4157..4351    +  rep_origin     pVS1 oriV: origin of replication for the Pseudomonas plasmid pVS1 (Heeb et al., 2000)
   4554..4593    +  CDS            rop (fragment): Rop protein, which maintains plasmids at low copy number; rop
   4695..4835    +  misc_feature   bom: basis of mobility region from pBR322
   5021..5609    -  rep_origin     ori: high-copy-number ColE1/pMB1/pBR322/pUC origin of replication
   5700..6488    -  CDS            aadA: S3AD_ECOLX - Experimental evidence at protein level: Swiss-Prot protein existence level 1. Mediates bacterial resistance to the antibiotics streptomycin and spectinomycin. From Escherichia coli.
   6495..6551    -  CDS            GmR (fragment): gentamycin acetyltransferase; aacC1; confers resistance to gentamycin
   6727..6750    -  promoter       Pc promoter (fragment): intI1 (promoter lies within the coding sequence); class 1 integron promoter
   7274..7298    +  misc_feature   LB T-DNA repeat: left border repeat from nopaline C58 T-DNA
