[The description below was written by a language model from this plasmid's Addgene catalogue record and pLannotate feature annotations shown in this document.]
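Description:
pDGB3_omega1R is an empty destination vector from the GoldenBraid modular DNA assembly system, described as a level 1 Omega plant expression vector. It is a self-made binary backbone derived from pCambia1302 and totals about 7.3 kb. Left and right border repeats of nopaline-type T-DNA define the segment that Agrobacterium would transfer into plant cells. Outside the borders, the plasmid carries two replication systems. A high-copy ColE1/pUC-type origin with a pBR322 bom site supports propagation in E. coli. The pVS1 oriV, together with the RepA replication and StaA stability genes, allows stable maintenance in Agrobacterium. Bacterial selection is by spectinomycin, conferred by aadA (which also confers streptomycin resistance). aadA appears to be driven by a class 1 integron Pc promoter fragment lying upstream of it. Short annotated remnants (gentamicin acetyltransferase, rop, lacI) appear to be leftovers from construction rather than functional genes.

No gene of interest, plant promoter or plant selectable marker is annotated, consistent with the "empty vector" entry. Between the T-DNA borders sits a lacZα cassette comprising a CAP binding site, lac promoter and operator, a pUC18/19 polylinker and a LacZα fragment. The recorded cloning sites are BsmBI on both sides, a type IIS enzyme. In this kind of assembly scheme, incoming transcriptional units or modules are expected to replace the lacZα cassette, which would permit blue/white screening of recombinants, although the record does not spell this out. The record also does not explain the "1R" designation or the overhangs generated. The vector is intended for stepwise building of multigene constructs for plant synthetic biology and subsequent Agrobacterium-mediated delivery.
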