Addgene plasmid #68240: pDGB3_omega1R
Purpose: GoldenBraid level 1 Omega plant expression vector
Depositing lab: Diego Orzaez. Depositing organization: Agencia Estatal Consejo Superior de Investigaciones Científicas, M.P. Publication: GoldenBraid 2.0: a comprehensive DNA assembly framework for plant synthetic biology. Sarrion-Perdigones A, Vazquez-Vilar M, Palaci J, Castelijns B, Forment J, Ziarsolo P, Blanca J, Granell A, Orzaez D. Plant Physiol. 2013 Jul;162(3):1618-31. 10.1104/pp.113.217661 PubMed 23669743.
Backbone
  Vector backbone: pDGB3_omega1R
  Backbone manufacturer: self-made; derived from pCambia1302 generated at the Cambia Institute
  Vector type: Plant Expression, Synthetic Biology
Growth in bacteria
  Bacterial resistance: Spectinomycin, 50 μg/mL
  Growth temperature: 37°C
  Growth strain: DH5alpha
  Copy number: High Copy
Gene/Insert
  Gene/Insert name: empty vector
  Cloning method: Restriction Enzyme; 5′ cloning site BsmBI (unknown if destroyed); 3′ cloning site BsmBI (unknown if destroyed)
  Sequencing primers: 5′ GGTGGCAGGATATATTGTGG
Terms and licenses: Academic/Nonprofit Terms; Industry Terms: Not Available to Industry
How to cite: pDGB3_omega1R was a gift from Diego Orzaez (Addgene plasmid # 68240 ; http://n2t.net/addgene:68240 ; RRID:Addgene_68240)
