>Addgene plasmid #68240 | pDGB3_omega1R | addgene partial sequence | sequence record 126390 | pCR8_R1 5'-cgaaccgaacaggcttatgt-3'
GTGCGTCACCCGGCAACCTTGGGTAGCAGCGAAGTCGAGGCATTTCTGTCCTGGCTGGAACAGAACTTAT
TATTTCCTTCCTCTTTTCTACAGTATTTAAAGATACCCCAAGAAGCTAATTATAACAAGACGAACTCCAA
TTCACTGTTCCTTGCATTCTAAAACCTTAAATACCAGAAAACAGCTTTTTCAAAGTTGTTTTCAAAGTTG
GCGTATAACATAGTATCGACGGAGCCGATTTTGAAACCGCGGTGATCACAGGCAGCAACGCTCTGTCATC
GTTACAATCAACATGCTACCCTCCGCGAGATCATCCGTGTTTCAAACCCGGCAGCTTAGTTGCCGTTCTT
CCGAATAGCATCGGTAACATGAGCAAAGTCTGCCGCCTTACAACGGCTCTCCCGCTGACGCCGTCCCGGA
CTGATGGGCTGCCTGTATCGAGTGGTGATTTTGTGCCGAGCTGCCGGTCGGGGAGCTGTTGGCTGGCTGG
TGGCAGGATATATTGTGGTGTAAACATAACGAATTCGGTCTCAGGAGAGCGTGAGACGCAGCTGGCACGA
CAGGTTTCCCGACTGGAAAGCGGGCAGTGAGCGCAACGCAATTAATGTGAGTTAGCTCACTCATTAGGCA
CCCCAGGCTTTACACTATATGCTTCCGGCTCGTATGTTGTGTGGAATTGTGAGCGGATAACAATTTCACA
CAGGAAACAGCTATGACCATGATTACGCCAAGCTTGCATGCCTGCAGGTCGACTCTAGAGGATCCCCGGG
TACCGAGCTCGAATTCACTGGCCGTCGTTTTACAACGTCGTGACTGGGAAAACCCTGGCGTTACCCAACT
TAATCGCCTTGCAGCACATCCCCCTTTCGCCAGCTGGCGTAATAGCGAAGAGGCCTGCGCCGATCGCCCT
TCCCAACAGTTGCGCAGCCTGAATGGCGAA
