>Addgene plasmid #68240 | pDGB3_omega1R | addgene partial sequence | sequence record 128412 | RB-F1 5'-ggataaaccttttcacgccc-3'
CGCTCTTTTCTCTTAGGTTTACCCGCCAATATATCCTGTCAGAATTCGGTCTCATGACGGAGTGAGACGC
ACAGCTTGTCTGTAAGCGGATGCCGGGAGCAGACAAGCCCGTCAGGGCGCGTCAGCGGGTGTTGGCGGGT
GTCGGGGCTGGCTTAACTATGCGGCATCAGAGCAGATTGTACTGAGAGTGCACCATATGCGGTGTGAAAT
ACCGCACAGATGCGTAAGGAGAAAATACCGCATCAGGCGCCATTCGCCATTCAGGCTGCGCAACTGTTGG
GAAGGGCGATCGGCGCAGGCCTCTTCGCTATTACGCCAGCTGGCGAAAGGGGGATGTGCTGCAAGGCGAT
TAAGTTGGGTAACGCCAGGGTTTTCCCAGTCACGACGTTGTAAAACGACGGCCAGTGAATTCGAGCTCGG
TACCCGGGGATCCTCTAGAGTCGACCTGCAGGCATGCAAGCTTGGCGTAATCATGGTCATAGCTGTTTCC
TGTGTGAAATTGTTATCCGCTCACAATTCCACACAACATACGAGCCGGAAGCATATAGTGTAAAGCCTGG
GGTGCCTAATGAGTGAGCTAACTCACATTAATTGCGTTGCGCTCACTGCCCGCTTTCCAGTCGGGAAACC
TGTCGTGCCAGCTGCGTCTCACGCTCTCCTGAGACCGAATTCGTTATGTTTACACCACAATATATCCTGC
CACCAGCCAGCCAACAGCTCCCCGACCGGCAGCTCGGCACAAAATCACCACTCGATACAGGCAGCCCATC
AGTCCGGGACGGCGTCAGCGGGAGAGCCGTTGTAAGGCGGCAGACTTTGCTCATGTTACCGATGCTATTC
GGAAGAACGG
